>Addgene plasmid #192909 | pPB-cT3G-cERP2-KLF6 | addgene full sequence | sequence record 377032 | Addgene NGS Result
ATAAGCTTGCCTATATAAGCAGAGCTCGTTTAGTGAACCGTCAGATCGCCTGGAGACGCCATCCACGCTG
TTTTGACCTCCATAGAAGACACCGGGACCGATCCAGCCTACCACAAGTTTGTACAAAAAAGTTGGCATGG
ACGTGCTCCCCATGTGCAGCATCTTCCAGGAGCTCCAGATCGTGCACGAGACCGGCTACTTCTCGGCGCT
GCCGTCTCTGGAGGAGTACTGGCAACAGACCTGCCTAGAGCTGGAACGTTACCTCCAGAGCGAGCCCTGC
TATGTTTCAGCCTCAGAAATCAAATTTGACAGCCAGGAAGATCTGTGGACCAAAATCATTCTGGCTCGGG
AGAAAAAGGAGGAATCCGAACTGAAGATATCTTCCAGTCCTCCAGAGGACACTCTCATCAGCCCGAGCTT
TTGTTACAACTTAGAGACCAACAGCCTGAACTCAGATGTCAGCAGCGAATCCTCTGACAGCTCCGAGGAA
CTTTCTCCCACGGCCAAGTTTACCTCCGACCCCATTGGCGAAGTTTTGGTCAGCTCGGGAAAATTGAGCT
CCTCTGTCACCTCCACGCCTCCATCTTCTCCGGAACTGAGCAGGGAACCTTCTCAACTGTGGGGTTGCGT
GCCCGGGGAGCTGCCCTCGCCAGGGAAGGTGCGCAGCGGGACTTCGGGGAAGCCAGGTGACAAGGGAAAT
GGCGATGCCTCCCCCGACGGCAGGAGGAGGGTGCACCGGTGCCACTTTAACGGCTGCAGGAAAGTTTACA
CCAAAAGCTCCCACTTGAAAGCACACCAGCGGACGCACACAGGAGAAAAGCCTTACAGATGCTCATGGGA
AGGGTGTGAGTGGCGTTTTGCAAGAAGTGATGAGTTAACCAGGCACTTCCGAAAGCACACCGGGGCCAAG
CCTTATTACCCAACTTTCTTGTACAAAGTGGTATACCCATACGATGTTCCAGATTACGCTTAGTAATGAG
AAATACTCAGAAGATGTCACTCACCATAGTCCGCAGTGAAAGATAAATGATCCTGTAAATTGTGTTGTGC
CGGTTTTAGAGCTAGAAATAGCAAGTAGGCCACTGAGCAAGAACTATGAATGAGATCTTTAGACATATTG
CGGCCGCTTTCTCCGCGATCCAGACATGATAAGATACATTGATGAGTTTGGACAAACCAAAACTAGAATG
CAGTGAAAAAAATGCCTTATTTGTGAAATTTGTGATGCTATTGCCTTATTTGTAACCATTATAAGCTGCA
ATAAACAAGTTATCTATAACAAGAAAATATATATATAATAAGTTATCACGTAAGTAGAACATGAAATAAC
AATATAATTATCGTATGAGTTAAATCTTAAAAGTCACGTAAAAGATAATCATGCGTCATTTTGACTCACG
CGGTCGTTATAGTTCAAAATCAGTGACACTTACCGCATTGACAAGCACGCCTCACGGGAGCTCCAAGCGG
CGACTGAGATGTCCTAAATGCACAGCGACGGATTCGCGCTATTTAGAAAGAGAGAGCAATATTTCAAGAA
TGCATGCGTCAATTTTACGCAGACTATCTTTCTAGGGTTAAGAATTCACTGGCCGTCGTTTTACAACGTC
GTGACTGGGAAAACCCTGGCGTTACCCAACTTAATCGCCTTGCAGCACATCCCCCTTTCGCCAGCTGGCG
TAATAGCGAAGAGGCCCGCACCGATCGCCCTTCCCAACAGTTGCGCAGCCTGAATGGCGAATGGCGCCTG
ATGCGGTATTTTCTCCTTACGCATCTGTGCGGTATTTCACACCGCATATGGTGCACTCTCAGTACAATCT
GCTCTGATGCCGCATAGTTAAGCCAGCCCCGACACCCGCCAACACCCGCTGACGCGCCCTGACGGGCTTG
TCTGCTCCCGGCATCCGCTTACAGACAAGCTGTGACCATGTCTCCGGGAGCTGCATGTGTCAGAGGTTTT
CACCGTCATCACCGAAACACGCGAGTTCGAAAGGGCCTCGTGATACGCCTATTTTTATAGGTTAATGTCA
TGATAATAATGGTTTCTTAGACGTCAGGTGGCACTTTTCGGGGAAATGTGCGCGGAACCCCTATTTGTTT
ATTTTTCTAAATACATTCAAATATGTATCCGCTCATGAGACAATAACCCTGATAAATGCTTCAATAATAT
TGAAAAAGGAAGAGTATGAGTATTCAACATTTCCGTGTCGCCCTTATTCCCTTTTTTGCGGCATTTTGCC
TTCCTGTTTTTGCTCACCCAGAAACGCTGGTGAAAGTAAAAGATGCTGAAGATCAGTTGGGTGCACGAGT
GGGTTACATCGAACTGGATCTCAACAGCGGTAAGATCCTTGAGAGTTTTCGCCCCGAAGAACGTTTTCCA
ATGATGAGCACTTTTAAAGTTCTGCTATGTGGCGCGGTATTATCCCGTATTGACGCCGGGCAAGAGCAAC
TCGGTCGCCGCATACACTATTCTCAGAATGACTTGGTTGAGTACTCACCAGTCACAGAAAAGCATCTTAC
GGATGGCATGACAGTAAGAGAATTATGCAGTGCTGCCATAACCATGAGTGATAACACTGCGGCCAACTTA
CTTCTGACAACGATCGGAGGACCGAAGGAGCTAACCGCTTTTTTGCACAACATGGGGGATCATGTAACTC
GCCTTGATCGTTGGGAACCGGAGCTGAATGAAGCCATACCAAACGACGAGCGTGACACCACGATGCCTGT
AGCAATGGCAACAACGTTGCGCAAACTATTAACTGGCGAACTACTTACTCTAGCTTCCCGGCAACAATTA
ATAGACTGGATGGAGGCGGATAAAGTTGCAGGACCACTTCTGCGCTCGGCCCTTCCGGCTGGCTGGTTTA
TTGCTGATAAATCTGGAGCCGGTGAGCGTGGTTCACGCGGTATCATTGCAGCACTGGGGCCAGATGGTAA
GCCCTCCCGTATCGTAGTTATCTACACGACGGGGAGTCAGGCAACTATGGATGAACGAAATAGACAGATC
GCTGAGATAGGTGCCTCACTGATTAAGCATTGGTAACTGTCAGACCAAGTTTACTCATATATACTTTAGA
TTGATTTAAAACTTCATTTTTAATTTAAAAGGATCTAGGTGAAGATCCTTTTTGATAATCTCATGACCAA
AATCCCTTAACGTGAGTTTTCGTTCCACTGAGCGTCAGACCCCGTAGAAAAGATCAAAGGATCTTCTTGA
GATCCTTTTTTTCTGCGCGTAATCTGCTGCTTGCAAACAAAAAAACCACCGCTACCAGCGGTGGTTTGTT
TGCCGGATCAAGAGCTACCAACTCTTTTTCCGAAGGTAACTGGCTTCAGCAGAGCGCAGATACCAAATAC
TGTTCTTCTAGTGTAGCCGTAGTTAGGCCACCACTTCAAGAACTCTGTAGCACCGCCTACATACCTCGCT
CTGCTAATCCTGTTACCAGTGGCTGCTGCCAGTGGCGATAAGTCGTGTCTTACCGGGTTGGACTCAAGAC
GATAGTTACCGGATAAGGCGCAGCGGTCGGGCTGAACGGGGGGTTCGTGCACACAGCCCAGCTTGGAGCG
AACGACCTACACCGAACTGAGATACCTACAGCGTGAGCTATGAGAAAGCGCCACGCTTCCCGAAGGGAGA
AAGGCGGACAGGTATCCGGTAAGCGGCAGGGTCGGAACAGGAGAGCGCACGAGGGAGCTTCCAGGGGGAA
ACGCCTGGTATCTTTATAGTCCTGTCGGGTTTCGCCACCTCTGACTTGAGCGTCGATTTTTGTGATGCTC
GTCAGGGGGGCGGAGCCTATGGAAAAACGCCAGCAACGCGGCCTTTTTACGGTTCCTGGCCTTTTGCTGG
CCTTTTGCTCACATGTTCTTTCCTGCGTTATCCCCTGATTCTGTGGATAACCGTATTACCGCCTTTGAGT
GAGCTGATACCGCTCGCCGCAGCCGAACGACCGAGCGCAGCGAGTCAGTGAGCGAGGAAGCGGATGAGCG
CCCAATACGCAAACCGCCTCTCACCGCGCGTTGGCCGATTCATTAATGCAGCTGGCACGACAGGTTTCCC
GACTGGAAAGCGGGCAGTGAGCGCAACGCAAACCGCCTCTCCCCGCGCGTTGGCCGATTCATTAATGCAG
CTGGCACGACAGGTTTCCCGACTGGAAAGCGGGCAGTGAGCGCAACGCAATTAATGTGAGTTAGCTCACT
CATTAGGCACCCCAGGCTTTACACTTTATGCTTCCGGCTCGTATGTTGTGTGGAATTGTGAGCGGATAAC
AATTTCACACAGGAAACAGCTATGACCATGATTACGCCAAGGTCGACTTAACCCTAGAAAGATAATCATA
TTGTGACGTACGTTAAAGATAATCATGCGTAAAATTGACGCATGTGTTTTATCGGTCTGTATATCGAGGT
TTATTTATTAATTTGAATAGATATTAAGTTTTATTATATTTACACTTACATACTAATAATAAATTCAACA
AACAATTTATTTATGTTTATTTATTTATTAAAAAAAAACAAAAACTCAAAATTTCTTCTATAAAGTAACA
AAACTTTTAGCAGTGAAAAAAATGCTTTATTTGTGAAATTTGTGATGCTATTGCTTTATTTGTAACCATT
ATAAGCTGCAATAAACAAGTTAACAACAACAATTGCATTCATTTTATGTTTCAGGTTCAGGGGGAGGTGT
GGGAGGTTTTTTAAAGCAAGTAAAACCTCTACAAATGTGGTATGGCTGATTATGATCCTCTGGAGATTCA
TGCGCCAGGTTTTCTGGTCATGCACCACGTTCGTGGGCCCTCAGGAACCTCCACGTCAGCGGTAACTGTG
AAGCCCAGTCGCTCGTAAAAAGGAAGATTCCGGGGAGCACTGGTTTCGAGGAACGCCGGCACGCCAGCCC
GTTCCGCGGCCTCAACACCAGGAAGAACGACAGCGCTTCCCAAACCTTTACCTTGGTGATCTGGGCTGAC
ACCGACAGTGGCAAGAAACCACGCAGGCTCCTTTGGTCTATGAGGAGCCAGCAAGCCCTCCATTTGCTGT
TGTGCCGCCAACCTACTCCCTGACAGCTCGGCCATCCGCGGACCTATTTCCGCGAACACTGCGCCGGCTT
CGACGCTTTCCGGAGTAGTCCAGACCGCAACTGCGGCACCATCGTCCGCAACCCAAACTTTACCAATGTC
CAGACCCACGCGCGTAAGAAACAGCTCTTGCAACTCAGTTACCCTCTCTATGTGTCTGTCCGGATCTACG
GTATGGCGGGTCGCTGGATAATCTGCAAATGCTGCGGCAAGTGTTCGGACAGCCCGTGGTACATCGTCAC
GGGTAGCGAGCCTAACAGTGGGCTTATATTCCGTCATGGGGCCGGGGTTCTCCTCCACGTCGCCGGCCTG
CTTCAGCAGGCTGAAGTTGGTGGCGCCGCTGCCCCCGGGGAGCATGTCAAGGTCAAAATCGTCAAGAGCG
TCAGCAGGCAGCATATCAAGGTCAAAGTCGTCAAGGGCATCGGCTGGGAGCATGTCTAAGTCAAAATCGT
CAAGGGCGTCGGTCGGCCCGCCGCTTTCGCACTTTAGCTGTTTCTCCAGGCCACATATGATTAGTTCCAG
GCCGAAAAGGAAGGCAGGTTCGGCTCCCTGCCGGTCGAACAGCTCAATTGCTTGTTTCAGAAGTGGGGGC
ATAGAATCGGTGGTAGGTGTCTCTCTTTCCTCTTTTGCTACTTGATGCTCCTGTTCCTCCAATACGCAGC
CCAGTGTAAAGTGGCCCACGGCGGACAGAGCGTACAGTGCGTTCTCCAGGGAGAAGCCTTGCTGACACAG
GAACGCGAGCTGATTTTCCAGGGTTTCGTACTGTTTCTCTGTTGGGCGGGTGCCGAGATGCACTTTAGCC
CCGTCACGATGTGAGAGGAGAGCACAGCGGTATGACTTGGCGTTGTTCCGCAGAAAGTCTTGCCATGACT
CGCCTTCCAGGGGGCAGGAGTGGGTATGATGCCTGTCCAGCATCTCGATTGGCAGGGCATCGAGCAGGGC
CCGCTTGTTCTTCACGTGCCAGTACAGGGTAGGCTGCTCAACTCCCAGCTTTTGAGCGAGTTTCCTTGTC
GTCAGGCCTTCGATACCGACTCCATTGAGTAATTCCAGAGCAGAGTTTATGACTTTGCTCTTGTCCAGTC
TAGACATCTTATCGTCATCGTCTTTGTAATCCATGGTGGCGGATCCCGCGTCACGACACCTGTGTTCTGG
CGGCAAACCCGTTGCGAAAAAGAACGTTCACGGCGACTACTGCACTTATATACGGTTCTCCCCCACCCTC
GGGAAAAAGGCGGAGCCAGTACACGACATCACTTTCCCAGTTTACCCCGCGCCACCTTCTCTAGGCACCG
GTTCAATTGCCGACCCCTCCCCCCAACTTCTCGGGCACTGTGGGCCATGTGCGCTCTGCCCCATGGTAAT
AGCCATGACTAATACGTAGATGTACTGCCAAGTAGGAAAGTGCCATAAGGTCATGTACTGGGCATAATGC
CAGGCGGGCCATTTACCGTCATTGACGTCAATAGGGGGCGTACTTGGCATATGATACACTTGATGTACTG
CCAAGTGGGCAGTTTACCGTAAATACTCCACCCATTGACGTCAATGGAAAGTGCCTATTGGCGTTACTAT
GGGAACATACGTCATTATTGACGTCAATGGGCGGGGGTCGTTGGGCGGTCAGCCAGGCGGGCCATTTACC
GTAAGTTATGTAACGCGGAACTCCATATATGGGCTATGAACTAATGACCCCGTAATTGATTACTATTAAT
AACTAGTCAATAATCAATGTCATAAGCTCTAATCGCATAATCGAGCTAAGAGCGATTAATATGCTTAGCT
AGCTTAGCTAAGCTAGATTTCTCTATTCTCCCACAATATATAGCAGCTATTAGCTTAGCAGTCCGAATAC
GATCGTCCACGATCCATAAGCGTAACACATTTGAGTAGCGACTGACGGGCACCGGAGCCACTCGAGTGGA
ATTATCACCTCGAGTTTACTCCCTATCAGTGATAGAGAACGTATGAAGAGTTTACTCCCTATCAGTGATA
GAGAACGTATGCAGACTTTACTCCCTATCAGTGATAGAGAACGTATAAGGAGTTTACTCCCTATCAGTGA
TAGAGAACGTATGACCAGTTTACTCCCTATCAGTGATAGAGAACGTATCTACAGTTTACTCCCTATCAGT
GATAGAGAACGTATATCCAGTTTACTCCCTATCAGTGATAGAGAACGT
Features (pLannotate 1.2.2; 28 found; start..end, strand, type, name):
      9..55      +  promoter       TRE3GV promoter (fragment): 3rd-generation Tet-responsive promoter that can be activated by binding of Tet-On® 3G, optimized for retroviral and lentiviral vectors
    114..131     +  protein_bind   attB1 (fragment): mutant version of attB; core recombination site for the Gateway® BP reaction BP Clonase™
    137..826     +  CDS            KLF6 (fragment): KLF6_HUMAN - Also known as BCD1, COPEB, CPBP, ST12. Experimental evidence at protein level: Swiss-Prot protein existence level 1. Transcriptional activator (By similarity). Binds a GC box motif. Could play a role in B-cell growth and development. From Homo sapiens (Human).
    918..942     -  protein_bind   attB2: mutant version of attB; recombination site for the Gateway® BP reaction BP Clonase™
    944..972     +  CDS            3xHA (fragment): three tandem HA epitope tags
   1010..1032    +  promoter       SNR52 promoter (fragment): promoter for the S. cerevisiae small nucleolar RNA gene SNR52
   1053..1076    +  misc_RNA       gRNA scaffold (fragment): guide RNA scaffold for the Streptococcus pyogenes CRISPR/Cas9 system
   1137..1271    -  polyA_signal   SV40 poly(A) signal: SV40 polyadenylation signal
   1584..1741    +  CDS            lacZα (fragment): LacZα fragment of β-galactosidase; lacZ fragment
   1747..1846    -  misc_feature   bom (fragment): basis of mobility region from pBR322
   1950..1985    -  CDS            rop (fragment): Rop protein, which maintains plasmids at low copy number; rop
   2081..2185    +  promoter       AmpR promoter: bla
   2186..3046    +  CDS            AmpR: β-lactamase; bla; confers resistance to ampicillin, carbenicillin, and related antibiotics
   3217..3805    +  rep_origin     ori: high-copy-number ColE1/pMB1/pBR322/pUC origin of replication
   3988..4080    +  CDS            lacI (fragment): lac repressor; lacI; The lac repressor binds to the lac operator to inhibit transcription in E. coli. This inhibition can be relieved by adding lactose or isopropyl-β-D-thiogalactopyranoside (IPTG).
   4086..4169    +  CDS            lacI (fragment): lac repressor; lacI; The lac repressor binds to the lac operator to inhibit transcription in E. coli. This inhibition can be relieved by adding lactose or isopropyl-β-D-thiogalactopyranoside (IPTG).
   4182..4203    +  protein_bind   CAP binding site: CAP binding activates transcription in the presence of cAMP. E. coli catabolite activator protein
   4218..4248    +  promoter       lac promoter: promoter for the E. coli lac operon
   4256..4272    +  protein_bind   lac operator: The lac repressor binds to the lac operator to inhibit transcription in E. coli. This inhibition can be relieved by adding lactose or isopropyl-β-D-thiogalactopyranoside (IPTG). lac repressor encoded by lacI
   4560..4641    -  polyA_signal   SV40 poly(A) signal: SV40 polyadenylation signal
   4664..4747    -  CDS            large T antigen (fragment): large T antigen from SV40 (simian virus 40)
   4761..5357    -  CDS            pac: PUAC_STRAD - Protein predicted: Swiss-Prot protein existence level 4. Detoxification of puromycin. From Streptomyces alboniger.
   5430..5540    -  CDS            VP48: 3 tandem repeats of the minimal activation domain of herpes simplex virus VP16 (Cheng et al., 2013)
   5470..6167    -  CDS            rtTA3 (fragment): reverse tetracycline transactivator 3 activates expression from Tet-responsive promoters in the presence of doxycycline
   6220..6431    -  promoter       EF-1α core promoter: core promoter for human elongation factor EF-1α
   6432..6811    -  enhancer       CMV enhancer: human cytomegalovirus immediate early enhancer
   7012..2       +  promoter       TRE3GV promoter (fragment) (across the origin): 3rd-generation Tet-responsive promoter that can be activated by binding of Tet-On® 3G, optimized for retroviral and lentiviral vectors
   7236..7254    +  protein_bind   tet operator: tetO; bacterial operator O2 for the tetR and tetA genes tetracycline repressor TetR
