[The description below was written by a language model from this plasmid's Addgene catalogue record and pLannotate feature annotations shown in this document.]
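Description:
pPB-cT3G-cERP2-KLF6 is a mammalian expression plasmid built as a barcoded piggyBac transposon for doxycycline-inducible expression of human KLF6, a GC-box-binding Krüppel-like transcription factor. It derives from the PB-CT3G-CERP2-MG backbone. In E. coli it is maintained at high copy through a ColE1/pUC-type origin with ampicillin selection from the bla gene. The feature table also picks up small lac-region, bom and rop fragments that look like backbone remnants. The piggyBac terminal repeats implied by the catalogue description are not annotated in the table, nor is the barcode. The short hits labelled SNR52 promoter and gRNA scaffold downstream of the insert are only about 20 nt long, and the record does not explain them.

The KLF6 coding sequence was introduced by Gateway cloning and sits between attB1 and attB2 sites, downstream of a third-generation Tet-responsive promoter (tet operators plus a minimal CMV promoter). A C-terminal HA epitope and an SV40 polyadenylation signal follow it. On the opposite strand, a constitutive cassette combines the CMV enhancer with the EF-1α core promoter to drive a reverse tetracycline transactivator (rtTA), followed by puromycin N-acetyltransferase and a second SV40 poly(A) signal. How the two reading frames are linked is not annotated. This makes the vector an all-in-one Tet-On system: after transposase-mediated genomic integration, cells can be selected with puromycin, and adding doxycycline lets rtTA bind the TRE and switch on KLF6.

The associated work used transcription factor overexpression to direct differentiation of human iPSCs into ovarian granulosa-like cells. The barcode presumably allows this construct to be identified in pooled experiments.
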