Addgene plasmid #192909: pPB-cT3G-cERP2-KLF6
Purpose: Barcoded piggybac transposon vector with Dox-inducible expression of KLF6
Depositing lab: George Church. Depositing organization: Harvard Medical School. Publication: Directed differentiation of human iPSCs to functional ovarian granulosa-like cells via transcription factor overexpression. Pierson Smela MD, Kramme CC, Fortuna PRJ, Adams JL, Su R, Dong E, Kobayashi M, Brixi G, Kavirayuni VS, Tysinger E, Kohman RE, Shioda T, Chatterjee P, Church GM. Elife. 2023 Feb 21;12:e83291. doi: 10.7554/eLife.83291. PubMed 36803359.
Backbone
  Vector backbone: PB-CT3G-CERP2-MG
  Backbone manufacturer: George Church (Addgene plasmid # 175503)
  Backbone size w/o insert (bp): 6509
  Vector type: Mammalian Expression
  Selectable markers: Puromycin
Growth in bacteria
  Bacterial resistance: Ampicillin, 100 μg/mL
  Growth temperature: 37°C
  Growth strain: DH5alpha
  Copy number: High Copy
Gene/Insert
  Gene/Insert name: KLF6
  Species: H. sapiens (human)
  Insert size (bp): 782
  Entrez Gene: KLF6 (a.k.a. BCD1, CBA1, COPEB, CPBP, GBF, PAC1, ST12, ZF9)
  Promoter: TET3G-miniCMV
  Tag / fusion protein: HA (C terminal on insert)
  Cloning method: Gateway Cloning
Terms and licenses: Academic/Nonprofit Terms; Industry Terms: Not Available to Industry
Depositor comments: Also expresses rTTA and puromycin acetyltransferase
How to cite: pPB-cT3G-cERP2-KLF6 was a gift from George Church (Addgene plasmid # 192909 ; http://n2t.net/addgene:192909 ; RRID:Addgene_192909)
